Addgene plasmid #84163: pFGC5941-PacI-ath-STTM832-5p
Purpose: target miRNA832-5p for destruction in Arabidopsis thaliana
Depositing lab: Guiliang Tang. Depositing organization: Michigan Technological University. Publication: Construction of short tandem target mimic (STTM) to block the functions of plant and animal microRNAs. Tang G, Yan J, Gu Y, Qiao M, Fan R, Mao Y, Tang X. Methods. 2012 Oct;58(2):118-25. doi: 10.1016/j.ymeth.2012.10.006. Epub 2012 Oct 23. PubMed 23098881.
Backbone
  Vector backbone: pFGC5941-PacI
  Backbone manufacturer: Guiliang Tang (Addgene plasmid # 44182)
  Backbone size w/o insert (bp): 8608
  Vector type: Plant Expression
  Selectable markers: Basta
Growth in bacteria
  Bacterial resistance: Chloramphenicol and Kanamycin, 25 & 50 μg/mL
  Growth temperature: 37°C
  Growth strain: DH5alpha
  Copy number: High Copy
Gene/Insert
  Gene/Insert name: STTM832-5p
  Species: A. thaliana (mustard weed)
  Insert size (bp): 2846
  Promoter: 2x35S
  Cloning method: Restriction Enzyme; 5′ cloning site PacI (not destroyed); 3′ cloning site PacI (not destroyed)
  Sequencing primers: 5′ CACTATCCTTCGCAAGACCCTTCC; 3′ CAACACATGAGCGAAACCCTATAA
Terms and licenses: Academic/Nonprofit Terms; Industry Terms: Not Available to Industry
Depositor comments: The insert within this plasmid contains a 2x35S promoter, STTM, T35S and CmR.
How to cite: pFGC5941-PacI-ath-STTM832-5p was a gift from Guiliang Tang (Addgene plasmid # 84163 ; http://n2t.net/addgene:84163 ; RRID:Addgene_84163)
