[The description below was written by a language model from this plasmid's Addgene catalogue record and pLannotate feature annotations shown in this document.]
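Description:
pFGC5941-PacI-ath-STTM832-5p is a plant expression binary vector for Agrobacterium-mediated transformation of Arabidopsis thaliana, built on the pFGC5941-PacI backbone. The backbone carries a high-copy ColE1/pUC-type origin with the pBR322 bom site for propagation in E. coli, and the pVS1 oriV, RepA and StaA functions that support replication and stable maintenance in Agrobacterium. A kanamycin resistance gene lies outside the T-DNA. A second bacterial marker, chloramphenicol acetyltransferase, comes in with the insert, so the plasmid is selected on both antibiotics; selecting for this marker identifies clones that have taken up the PacI cassette.

The T-DNA is bounded by nopaline-type left and right border repeats. It contains a bar (phosphinothricin acetyltransferase) gene under the mannopine synthase promoter and terminator, which gives Basta/glufosinate selection of transformed plants. The payload is a roughly 2.8 kb cassette cloned into a PacI site that is retained at both ends. According to the depositor it comprises a 2x35S promoter, the STTM832-5p sequence, the 35S terminator and CmR. The feature table agrees with this, showing a partial and a full CaMV 35S promoter annotation spanning the sequence origin, followed by the CaMV poly(A) signal and then the CmR gene. The STTM itself is not annotated and presumably sits in the short gap between promoter and poly(A) signal. An OCS terminator and lacZα/MCS remnants from the parent vector are also present.

A short tandem target mimic is a non-coding RNA carrying two miRNA-binding sites joined by a spacer; it sequesters the cognate miRNA and triggers its degradation. Here, strong constitutive expression is intended to deplete miR832-5p in Arabidopsis for loss-of-function studies of that microRNA.
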