Features (pLannotate 1.2.2; 25 found; start..end, strand, type, name):
      1..346     +  promoter       CaMV 35S promoter: strong constitutive promoter from cauliflower mosaic virus
    507..683     +  polyA_signal   CaMV poly(A) signal: cauliflower mosaic virus polyadenylation signal
   1326..1985    -  CDS            CmR: chloramphenicol acetyltransferase; cat; confers resistance to chloramphenicol
   1986..2022    -  promoter       cat promoter (fragment): promoter of the E. coli cat gene encoding chloramphenicol acetyltransferase
   2022..2050    -  promoter       tet promoter: E. coli promoter for tetracycline efflux protein gene
   2112..2280    -  rep_origin     ori (fragment): high-copy-number ColE1/pMB1/pBR322/pUC origin of replication
   2325..2705    +  promoter       MAS promoter: mannopine synthase promoter (Velten et al., 1984)
   2711..3259    +  CDS            bar: PAT_STRHY - Experimental evidence at protein level: Swiss-Prot protein existence level 1. Inactivates phosphinothricin (PPT) by transfer of an acetyl group from acetyl CoA. Can also acetylate demethylphosphinothricin but not PTT or glutamate. This enzyme is an effector of phosphinothricin tripeptide (PTT or bialaphos) resistance. From Streptomyces hygroscopicus. Introduced by genetic manipulation and expressed in glufosinate-tolerant maize by Dekalb Genetics.
   3272..3524    +  terminator     MAS terminator: mannopine synthase terminator
   3610..3634    -  misc_feature   LB T-DNA repeat: left border repeat from nopaline C58 T-DNA
   4059..4853    +  CDS            KanR: aminoglycoside phosphotransferase; aphA-3; confers resistance to kanamycin
   4940..5528    +  rep_origin     ori: high-copy-number ColE1/pMB1/pBR322/pUC origin of replication
   5714..5854    -  misc_feature   bom: basis of mobility region from pBR322
   5956..5995    -  CDS            rop (fragment): Rop protein, which maintains plasmids at low copy number; rop
   6198..6392    -  rep_origin     pVS1 oriV: origin of replication for the Pseudomonas plasmid pVS1 (Heeb et al., 2000)
   6458..7531    -  CDS            pVS1 RepA: replication protein from the Pseudomonas plasmid pVS1 (Heeb et al., 2000)
   7960..8589    -  CDS            pVS1 StaA: stability protein from the Pseudomonas plasmid pVS1 (Heeb et al., 2000)
   9149..9550    -  CDS            Y4CG_SINFN (fragment): Protein inferred from homology: Swiss-Prot protein existence level 3. From Sinorhizobium fredii (strain NBRC 101917 / NGR234).
   9890..9914    -  misc_feature   RB T-DNA repeat: right border repeat from nopaline C58 T-DNA
   9980..10134   -  CDS            lacZα (fragment): LacZα fragment of β-galactosidase; lacZ fragment
  10137..10157   -  misc_feature   MCS (fragment): pUC18/19 multiple cloning site
  10158..10865   -  terminator     OCS terminator: octopine synthase terminator
  10898..10939   -  rep_origin     ori (fragment): high-copy-number ColE1/pMB1/pBR322/pUC origin of replication
  11044..11062   +  promoter       T7 promoter: promoter for bacteriophage T7 RNA polymerase
  11131..11419   +  promoter       CaMV 35S promoter (fragment): strong constitutive promoter from cauliflower mosaic virus
>Addgene plasmid #84163 | pFGC5941-PacI-ath-STTM832-5p | addgene full sequence | sequence record 167598 | Addgene NGS Result
TGAGACTTTTCAACAAAGGGTAATTTCGGGAAACCTCCTCGGATTCCATTGCCCAGCTATCTGTCACCTC
ATCGAAAGGACAGTAGAAAAGGAAGGTGGCTCCTACAAATGCCATCATTGCGATAAAGGAAAGGCTATCA
TTCAGGATGCCTCTGCCGACAGTGGTCCCAAAGATGGACCCCCACCCACGAGGAGCATCGTGGGAAAAGA
AGACGTTCCAACCACGTCTTCAAAGCAAGTGGATTGATGTGACATCTCCACTGACATAAGGGATGACGCA
CAACCCCACTATCCTTCGCAAGACCCTTCCTCTATATAAGGAAGTTCACTTCATTTGGAGAGGACAGCCC
AAGCTTTTTCGATTCCCCTAGATCCCAGCAGTTGTTGTTGTTATGGTCTAATTTAAATATGGTCTAAAGA
AGAAGAATTTTCGATTCCCCTAGATCCCAGCAGAATTCGGTACGCTGAAATCACCAGTCTCTCTCTACAA
ATCTATCTCTCTCTATTTTCTCCATAAATAATGTGTGAGTAGCTTCCCGATAAGGGAAATTAGGGTTCTT
ATAGGGTTTCGCTCATGTGTTGAGCATATAAGAAACCCTTAGTATGTATTTGTATTTGTAAAATACTTCT
ATCAATAAAATTTCTAATTCCTAAAACCAAAATCCAGTACTAAAATCCAGATCTCCTAAAGTCCCTATAG
ATCTTTGTCGTGAATATAAACCAGACACGAGACGACTAGACCTGGAGCCCAGACGCCGTTCGAAGCTAGA
AGTACCGCTTAGGCAGGAGGCCGTTAGGGAAAAGATGCTAAGGCAGGGTTGGTTACGTTGACTCCCCCGT
AGGTTTGGTTTAAATATGATGAAGTGGACGGAAGGAAGGAGGAAGACAAGGAAGGATAAGGTTGCAGGCC
CTGTGCAAGGTAAGAAGATGGAAATTTGATAGAGGTACGCTACTATACTTATACTATACGCTAAGGGAAT
GATTGTATTTATACCCTATACCCCCTAATAACCCCTTATCAATTTAAGAAATAATCCGCATAGCCCCCGC
TTAAAAATTGGTATCAGAGCCATGAATAGGTCTATGACCAAAACTCAAGAGGATAAAACCTCACCAAAAT
ACGAAAGAGTCCTTAACTCTAAAGATAAAAGATCTTCCAAGATCAAAACTAGTTCCCTCACACCGGTGAC
GGGGATCGCATGCGACCTCTAGACCATCACATTGGAGCTTCAGCTGCTCGAGTTCTATAGTGTCACCTAA
TCGTATGTGTATGATACATAAGGTTATGTATTAATTGTAGCCGCGTTCTTACGTCGACGTACCAATTACG
CCCCGCCCTGTCGCTCATCGCAGTACTGTTGTAATTCATTAAGCATTCTGCCGACATGGAAGCCATCACA
AACGGCATGATGAACCTGAATCGCCAGCGGCATCAGCACCTTGTCGCCTTGCGTATAATATTTGCCCATG
GTGAAAACGGGGGCGAAGAAGTTGTCCATATTGGCCACGTTTAAATCAAAACTGGTGAAACTCACCCAGG
GATTGGCTGAGACGAAAAACATATTCTCAATAAACCCTTTAGGGAAATAGGCCAGGTTTTCACCGTAACA
CGCCACATCTTGCGAATATATGTGTAGAAACTGCCGGAAATCGTCGTGGTATTCACTCCAGAGCGATGAA
AACGTTTCAGTTTGCTCATGGAAAACGGTGTAACAAGGGTGAACACTATCCCATATTACCAGCTCACCGT
CTTTCATTGCCATACGGAACTCCGGATGAGCATTCATCAGGCGGGCAAGAATGTGAATAAAGGCCGGATA
AAACTTGTGCTTATTTTTCTTTACGGTCTTTAAAAAGGCCGTAATATCCAGCTGAACGGTCTGGTTATAG
GTACATTGAGCAACTGACTGAAATGCCTCAAAATGTTCTTTACGATGCCATTGGGATATATCAACGGTGG
TATATCCAGTGATTTCTTTCTCCATTTTAGCTTCCTTAGCTCCTGAAAATCTCGATAACTCATTAAAGCT
TATCGATGATAAGCTGTCAAACATGAGAATTTAGCCCGCCTAATGAGCGGGCTTTTTGTTGTGATCCGCG
TTGCTGGCGTTTTTCCATAGGCTCCGCCCCCCTGACGAGCATCACAAAAATCGACGCTCAGGTCAGAGGT
GGCGAAACCCGACAGGACTATAAAGATACCAGGCGTTTCCCCCCTGGAAGCTCCCTCGCGCGCTCTCCTG
TTCCGACCCTGCCGCTTACCGGATACCTGTCCGCCTTTCTTAATTAACTCTCTAGACTCACCTAGGATCC
ATGAATTCTGAGATTTTTCAAATCAGTGCGCAAGACGTGACGTAAGTATCCGAGTCAGTTTTTATTTTTC
TACTAATTTGGTCGTTTATTTCGGCGTGTAGGACATGGCAACCGGGCCTGAATTTCGCGGGTATTCTGTT
TCTATTCCAACTTTTTCTTGATCCGCAGCCATTAACGACTTTTGAATAGATACGCTGACACGCCAAGCCT
CGCTAGTCAAAAGTGTACCAAACAACGCTTTACAGCAAGAACGGAATGCGCGTGACGCTCGCGGTGACGC
CATTTCGCCTTTTCAGAAATGGATAAATAGCCTTGCTTCCTATTATATCTTCCCAAATTACCAATACATT
ACACTAGCATCTGAATTTCATAACCAATCTCGATACACCAAATCGAATCGATGAGCCCAGAACGACGCCC
GGCCGACATCCGCCGTGCCACCGAGGCGGACATGCCGGCGGTCTGCACCATCGTCAACCACTACATCGAG
ACAAGCACGGTCAACTTCCGTACCGAGCCGCAGGAACCGCAGGAGTGGACGGACGACCTCGTCCGTCTGC
GGGAGCGCTATCCCTGGCTCGTCGCCGAGGTGGACGGCGAGGTCGCCGGCATCGCCTACGCGGGCCCCTG
GAAGGCACGCAACGCCTACGACTGGACGGCCGAGTCGACCGTGTACGTCTCCCCCCGCCACCAGCGGACG
GGACTGGGCTCCACGCTCTACACCCACCTGCTGAAGTCCCTGGAGGCACAGGGCTTCAAGAGCGTGGTCG
CTGTCATCGGGCTGCCCAACGACCCGAGCGTGCGCATGCACGAGGCGCTCGGATATGCCCCCCGCGGCAT
GCTGCGGGCGGCCGGCTTCAAGCACGGGAACTGGCATGACGTGGGTTTCTGGCAGCTGGACTTCAGCCTG
CCGGTACCGCCCCGTCCGGTCCTGCCCGTCACCGAGATTTGACTGCAGAATCTTGGACTCCCATGTTGGC
AAAGGCAACCAAACAAACAATGAATGATCCGCTCCTGCATATGGGGCGGTTTGAGTATTTCAACTGCCAT
TTGGGCTGAATTGAAGACATGCTCCTGTCAGAAATTCCGTGATCTTACTCAATATTCAGTAATCTCGGCC
AATATCCTAAATGTGCGTGGCTTTATCTGTCTTTGTATTGTTTCATCAATTCATGTAACGTTTGCTTTTC
TTATGAATTTTCAAATAAATTATCAGATCCGAGCTCGAATTAATTCGGCGTTAATTCAGTACATTAAAAA
CGTCCGCAATGTGTTATTAAGTTGTCTAAGCGTCAATTTGTTTACACCACAATATATCCTGCCACCAGCC
AGCCAACAGCTCCCCGACCGGCAGCTCGGCACAAAATCACCACTCGATACAGGCAGCCCATCAGTCCGGG
ACGGCGTCAGCGGGAGAGCCGTTGTAAGGCGGCAGACTTTGCTCATGTTACCGATGCTATTCGGAAGAAC
GGCAACTAAGCTGCCGGGTTTGAAACACGGATGATCTCGCGGAGGGTAGCATGTTGATTGTAACGATGAC
AGAGCGTTGCTGCCTGTGATCACCGCGGTTTCAAAATCGGCTCCGTCGATACTATGTTATACGCCAACTT
TGAAAACAACTTTGAAAAAGCTGTTTTCTGGTATTTAAGGTTTTAGAATGCAAGGAACAGTGAATTGGAG
TTCGTCTTGTTATAATTAGCTTCTTGGGGTATCTTTAAATACTGTAGAAAAGAGGAAGGAAATAATAAAT
GGCTAAAATGAGAATATCACCGGAATTGAAAAAACTGATCGAAAAATACCGCTGCGTAAAAGATACGGAA
GGAATGTCTCCTGCTAAGGTATATAAGCTGGTGGGAGAAAATGAAAACCTATATTTAAAAATGACGGACA
GCCGGTATAAAGGGACCACCTATGATGTGGAACGGGAAAAGGACATGATGCTATGGCTGGAAGGAAAGCT
GCCTGTTCCAAAGGTCCTGCACTTTGAACGGCATGATGGCTGGAGCAATCTGCTCATGAGTGAGGCCGAT
GGCGTCCTTTGCTCGGAAGAGTATGAAGATGAACAAAGCCCTGAAAAGATTATCGAGCTGTATGCGGAGT
GCATCAGGCTCTTTCACTCCATCGACATATCGGATTGTCCCTATACGAATAGCTTAGACAGCCGCTTAGC
CGAATTGGATTACTTACTGAATAACGATCTGGCCGATGTGGATTGCGAAAACTGGGAAGAAGACACTCCA
TTTAAAGATCCGCGCGAGCTGTATGATTTTTTAAAGACGGAAAAGCCCGAAGAGGAACTTGTCTTTTCCC
ACGGCGACCTGGGAGACAGCAACATCTTTGTGAAAGATGGCAAAGTAAGTGGCTTTATTGATCTTGGGAG
AAGCGGCAGGGCGGACAAGTGGTATGACATTGCCTTCTGCGTCCGGTCGATCAGGGAGGATATCGGGGAA
GAACAGTATGTCGAGCTATTTTTTGACTTACTGGGGATCAAGCCTGATTGGGAGAAAATAAAATATTATA
TTTTACTGGATGAATTGTTTTAGTACCTAGAATGCATGACCAAAATCCCTTAACGTGAGTTTTCGTTCCA
CTGAGCGTCAGACCCCGTAGAAAAGATCAAAGGATCTTCTTGAGATCCTTTTTTTCTGCGCGTAATCTGC
TGCTTGCAAACAAAAAAACCACCGCTACCAGCGGTGGTTTGTTTGCCGGATCAAGAGCTACCAACTCTTT
TTCCGAAGGTAACTGGCTTCAGCAGAGCGCAGATACCAAATACTGTCCTTCTAGTGTAGCCGTAGTTAGG
CCACCACTTCAAGAACTCTGTAGCACCGCCTACATACCTCGCTCTGCTAATCCTGTTACCAGTGGCTGCT
GCCAGTGGCGATAAGTCGTGTCTTACCGGGTTGGACTCAAGACGATAGTTACCGGATAAGGCGCAGCGGT
CGGGCTGAACGGGGGGTTCGTGCACACAGCCCAGCTTGGAGCGAACGACCTACACCGAACTGAGATACCT
ACAGCGTGAGCTATGAGAAAGCGCCACGCTTCCCGAAGGGAGAAAGGCGGACAGGTATCCGGTAAGCGGC
AGGGTCGGAACAGGAGAGCGCACGAGGGAGCTTCCAGGGGGAAACGCCTGGTATCTTTATAGTCCTGTCG
GGTTTCGCCACCTCTGACTTGAGCGTCGATTTTTGTGATGCTCGTCAGGGGGGCGGAGCCTATGGAAAAA
CGCCAGCAACGCGGCCTTTTTACGGTTCCTGGCCTTTTGCTGGCCTTTTGCTCACATGTTCTTTCCTGCG
TTATCCCCTGATTCTGTGGATAACCGTATTACCGCCTTTGAGTGAGCTGATACCGCTCGCCGCAGCCGAA
CGACCGAGCGCAGCGAGTCAGTGAGCGAGGAAGCGGAAGAGCGCCTGATGCGGTATTTTCTCCTTACGCA
TCTGTGCGGTATTTCACACCGCATATGGTGCACTCTCAGTACAATCTGCTCTGATGCCGCATAGTTAAGC
CAGTATACACTCCGCTATCGCTACGTGACTGGGTCATGGCTGCGCCCCGACACCCGCCAACACCCGCTGA
CGCGCCCTGACGGGCTTGTCTGCTCCCGGCATCCGCTTACAGACAAGCTGTGACCGTCTCCGGGAGCTGC
ATGTGTCAGAGGTTTTCACCGTCATCACCGAAACGCGCGAGGCAGGGTGCCTTGATGTGGGCGCCGGCGG
TCGAGTGGCGACGGCGCGGCTTGTCCGCGCCCTGGTAGATTGCCTGGCCGTAGGCCAGCCATTTTTGAGC
GGCCAGCGGCCGCGATAGGCCGACGCGAAGCGGCGGGGCGTAGGGAGCGCAGCGACCGAAGGGTAGGCGC
TTTTTGCAGCTCTTCGGCTGTGCGCTGGCCAGACAGTTATGCACAGGCCAGGCGGGTTTTAAGAGTTTTA
ATAAGTTTTAAAGAGTTTTAGGCGGAAAAATCGCCTTTTTTCTCTTTTATATCAGTCACTTACATGTGTG
ACCGGTTCCCAATGTACGGCTTTGGGTTCCCAATGTACGGGTTCCGGTTCCCAATGTACGGCTTTGGGTT
CCCAATGTACGTGCTATCCACAGGAAAGAGACCTTTTCGACCTTTTTCCCCTGCTAGGGCAATTTGCCCT
AGCATCTGCTCCGTACATTAGGAACCGGCGGATGCTTCGCCCTCGATCAGGTTGCGGTAGCGCATGACTA
GGATCGGGCCAGCCTGCCCCGCCTCCTCCTTCAAATCGTACTCCGGCAGGTCATTTGACCCGATCAGCTT
GCGCACGGTGAAACAGAACTTCTTGAACTCTCCGGCGCTGCCACTGCGTTCGTAGATCGTCTTGAACAAC
CATCTGGCTTCTGCCTTGCCTGCGGCGCGGCGTGCCAGGCGGTAGAGAAAACGGCCGATGCCGGGATCGA
TCAAAAAGTAATCGGGGTGAACCGTCAGCACGTCCGGGTTCTTGCCTTCTGTGATCTCGCGGTACATCCA
ATCAGCTAGCTCGATCTCGATGTACTCCGGCCGCCCGGTTTCGCTCTTTACGATCTTGTAGCGGCTAATC
AAGGCTTCACCCTCGGATACCGTCACCAGGCGGCCGTTCTTGGCCTTCTTCGTACGCTGCATGGCAACGT
GCGTGGTGTTTAACCGAATGCAGGTTTCTACCAGGTCGTCTTTCTGCTTTCCGCCATCGGCTCGCCGGCA
GAACTTGAGTACGTCCGCAACGTGTGGACGGAACACGCGGCCGGGCTTGTCTCCCTTCCCTTCCCGGTAT
CGGTTCATGGATTCGGTTAGATGGGAAACCGCCATCAGTACCAGGTCGTAATCCCACACACTGGCCATGC
CGGCCGGCCCTGCGGAAACCTCTACGTGCCCGTCTGGAAGCTCGTAGCGGATCACCTCGCCAGCTCGTCG
GTCACGCTTCGACAGACGGAAAACGGCCACGTCCATGATGCTGCGACTATCGCGGGTGCCCACGTCATAG
AGCATCGGAACGAAAAAATCTGGTTGCTCGTCGCCCTTGGGCGGCTTCCTAATCGACGGCGCACCGGCTG
CCGGCGGTTGCCGGGATTCTTTGCGGATTCGATCAGCGGCCGCTTGCCACGATTCACCGGGGCGTGCTTC
TGCCTCGATGCGTTGCCGCTGGGCGGCCTGCGCGGCCTTCAACTTCTCCACCAGGTCATCACCCAGCGCC
GCGCCGATTTGTACCGGGCCGGATGGTTTGCGACCGCTCACGCCGATTCCTCGGGCTTGGGGGTTCCAGT
GCCATTGCAGGGCCGGCAGGCAACCCAGCCGCTTACGCCTGGCCAACCGCCCGTTCCTCCACACATGGGG
CATTCCACGGCGTCGGTGCCTGGTTGTTCTTGATTTTCCATGCCGCCTCCTTTAGCCGCTAAAATTCATC
TACTCATTTATTCATTTGCTCATTTACTCTGGTAGCTGCGCGATGTATTCAGATAGCAGCTCGGTAATGG
TCTTGCCTTGGCGTACCGCGTACATCTTCAGCTTGGTGTGATCCTCCGCCGGCAACTGAAAGTTGACCCG
CTTCATGGCTGGCGTGTCTGCCAGGCTGGCCAACGTTGCAGCCTTGCTGCTGCGTGCGCTCGGACGGCCG
GCACTTAGCGTGTTTGTGCTTTTGCTCATTTTCTCTTTACCTCATTAACTCAAATGAGTTTTGATTTAAT
TTCAGCGGCCAGCGCCTGGACCTCGCGGGCAGCGTCGCCCTCGGGTTCTGATTCAAGAACGGTTGTGCCG
GCGGCGGCAGTGCCTGGGTAGCTCACGCGCTGCGTGATACGGGACTCAAGAATGGGCAGCTCGTACCCGG
CCAGCGCCTCGGCAACCTCACCGCCGATGCGCGTGCCTTTGATCGCCCGCGACACGACAAAGGCCGCTTG
TAGCCTTCCATCCGTGACCTCAATGCGCTGCTTAACCAGCTCCACCAGGTCGGCGGTGGCCCATATGTCG
TAAGGGCTTGGCTGCACCGGAATCAGCACGAAGTCGGCTGCCTTGATCGCGGACACAGCCAAGTCCGCCG
CCTGGGGCGCTCCGTCGATCACTACGAAGTCGCGCCGGCCGATGGCCTTCACGTCGCGGTCAATCGTCGG
GCGGTCGATGCCGACAACGGTTAGCGGTTGATCTTCCCGCACGGCCGCCCAATCGCGGGCACTGCCCTGG
GGATCGGAATCGACTAACAGAACATCGGCCCCGGCGAGTTGCAGGGCGCGGGCTAGATGGGTTGCGATGG
TCGTCTTGCCTGACCCGCCTTTCTGGTTAAGTACAGCGATAACCTTCATGCGTTCCCCTTGCGTATTTGT
TTATTTACTCATCGCATCATATACGCAGCGACCGCATGACGCAAGCTGTTTTACTCAAATACACATCACC
TTTTTAGACGGCGGCGCTCGGTTTCTTCAGCGGCCAAGCTGGCCGGCCAGGCCGCCAGCTTGGCATCAGA
CAAACCGGCCAGGATTTCATGCAGCCGCACGGTTGAGACGTGCGCGGGCGGCTCGAACACGTACCCGGCC
GCGATCATCTCCGCCTCGATCTCTTCGGTAATGAAAAACGGTTCGTCCTGGCCGTCCTGGTGCGGTTTCA
TGCTTGTTCCTCTTGGCGTTCATTCTCGGCGGCCGCCAGGGCGTCGGCCTCGGTCAATGCGTCCTCACGG
AAGGCACCGCGCCGCCTGGCCTCGGTGGGCGTCACTTCCTCGCTGCGCTCAAGTGCGCGGTACAGGGTCG
AGCGATGCACGCCAAGCAGTGCAGCCGCCTCTTTCACGGTGCGGCCTTCCTGGTCGATCAGCTCGCGGGC
GTGCGCGATCTGTGCCGGGGTGAGGGTAGGGCGGGGGCCAAACTTCACGCCTCGGGCCTTGGCGGCCTCG
CGCCCGCTCCGGGTGCGGTCGATGATTAGGGAACGCTCGAACTCGGCAATGCCGGCGAACACGGTCAACA
CCATGCGGCCGGCCGGCGTGGTGGTGTCGGCCCACGGCTCTGCCAGGCTACGCAGGCCCGCGCCGGCCTC
CTGGATGCGCTCGGCAATGTCCAGTAGGTCGCGGGTGCTGCGGGCCAGGCGGTCTAGCCTGGTCACTGTC
ACAACGTCGCCAGGGCGTAGGTGGTCAAGCATCCTGGCCAGCTCCGGGCGGTCGCGCCTGGTGCCGGTGA
TCTTCTCGGAAAACAGCTTGGTGCAGCCGGCCGCGTGCAGTTCGGCCCGTTGGTTGGTCAAGTCCTGGTC
GTCGGTGCTGACGCGGGCATAGCCCAGCAGGCCAGCGGCGGCGCTCTTGTTCATGGCGTAATGTCTCCGG
TTCTAGTCGCAAGTATTCTACTTTATGCGACTAAAACACGCGACAAGAAAACGCCAGGAAAAGGGCAGGG
CGGCAGCCTGTCGCGTAACTTAGGACTTGTGCGACATGTCGTTTTCAGAAGACGGCTGCACTGAACGTCA
GAAGCCGACTGCACTATAGCAGCGGAGGGGTTGGATCAAAGTACTTTGATCCCGAGGGGAACCCTGTGGT
TGGCATGCACATACAAATGGACGAACGGATAAACCTTTTCACGCCCTTTTAAATATCCGATTATTCTAAT
AAACGCTCTTTTCTCTTAGGTTTACCCGCCAATATATCCTGTCAAACACTGATAGTTTAAACTGAAGGCG
GGAAACGACAATCTGATCCAAGCTCAAGCTGCTCTAGCATTCGCCATTCAGGCTGCGCAACTGTTGGGAA
GGGCGATCGGTGCGGGCCTCTTCGCTATTACGCCAGCTGGCGAAAGGGGGATGTGCTGCAAGGCGATTAA
GTTGGGTAACGCCAGGGTTTTCCCAGTCACGACGTTGTAAAACGACGGCCAGTGCCAAGCTTGCATGCCT
GCAGGTCCTGCTGAGCCTCGACATGTTGTCGCAAAATTCGCCCTGGACCCGCCCAACGATTTGTCGTCAC
TGTCAAGGTTTGACCTGCACTTCATTTGGGGCCCACATACACCAAAAAAATGCTGCATAATTCTCGGGGC
AGCAAGTCGGTTACCCGGCCGCCGTGCTGGACCGGGTTGAATGGTGCCCGTAACTTTCGGTAGAGCGGAC
GGCCAATACTCAACTTCAAGGAATCTCACCCATGCGCGCCGGCGGGGAACCGGAGTTCCCTTCAGTGAGC
GTTATTAGTTCGCCGCTCGGTGTGTCGTAGATACTAGCCCCTGGGGCACTTTTGAAATTTGAATAAGATT
TATGTAATCAGTCTTTTAGGTTTGACCGGTTCTGCCGCTTTTTTTAAAATTGGATTTGTAATAATAAAAC
GCAATTGTTTGTTATTGTGGCGCTCTATCATAGATGTCGCTATAAACCTATTCAGCACAATATATTGTTT
TCATTTTAATATTGTACATATAAGTAGTAGGGTACAATCAGTAAATTGAACGGAGAATATTATTCATAAA
AATACGATAGTAACGGGTGATATATTCATTAGAATGAACCGAAACCGGCGGTAAGGATCTGAGCTACACA
TGCTCAGGTTTTTTACAACGTGCACAACAGAATTGAAAGCAAATATCATGCGATCATAGGCGTCTCGCAT
ATCTCATTAAAGCAGGACTCTAGGGACTAGTCCCGGGTCTTAATTAAGTTTGCAAGCAGCAGATTACGCG
CAGAAAAAAAGGATCTCAAGGAGATCCTTTGGATCACAAAAAAAAAGCCCGCTCATTAGGCGGGTTAAAT
TCCCGGGTACTGCAGCCGATTCATTAATGCAGGTTAACCTGGCTTATCGAAATTAATACGACTCACTATA
GGGAGACCGGCAGATCTGATCCCTACTCCAAAAATGTCAAAGATACAGTCTCAGAAGACCAAAGGGCTAT
TGAGACTTTTCAACAAAGGGTAATTTCGGGAAACCTCCTCGGATTCCATTGCCCAGCTATCTGTCACTTC
ATCGAAAGGACAGTGGAAAAGGAAGGTGGCTCCTACAAATGCCATCATTGCGATAAAGGAAAGGCTATCA
TTCAAGATGCCTCTGCCGACAGTGGTCCCAAAGATGGACCCCCACCCACGAGGAGCATCGAGGGAAAAGA
AGACGTTCCAACCACGTCTTCAAAGCAAGTGGATTGATGTGACATCTCCACTGACGTAAGGGATGACGCA
CAATCCCACCCCTACTCCAAAAATGTCAAAGATACTGTCTCAGAAGACCAAAGGGCTAT
