>Addgene plasmid #84163 | pFGC5941-PacI-ath-STTM832-5p | depositor partial sequence | sequence record 160719 | STTM
TTTCGATTCCCCTAGATCCCAGCAGTTGTTGTTGTTATGGTCTAATTTAAATATGGTCTAAAGAAGAAGA
ATTTTCGATTCCCCTAGATCCCAGCA
